>Addgene plasmid #153890 | pGBW-m4046350 | addgene full sequence | sequence record 300432 | Ginkgo NGS Result
CAAAGAATCTGAGCTGCATTTTTACAGAACAGAAATGCAACGCGAAAGCGCTATTTTACCAACGAAGAAT
CTGTGCTTCATTTTTGTAAAACAAAAATGCAACGCGAGAGCGCTAATTTTTCAAACAAAGAATCTGAGCT
GCATTTTTACAGAACAGAAATGCAACGCGAGAGCGCTATTTTACCAACAAAGAATCTATACTTCTTTTTT
GTTCTACAAAAATGCATCCCGAGAGCGCTATTTTTCTAACAAAGCATCTTAGATTACTTTTTTTCTCCTT
TGTGCGCTCTATAATGCAGTCTCTTGATAACTTTTTGCACTGTAGGTCCGTTAAGGTTAGAAGAAGGCTA
CTTTGGTGTCTATTTTCTCTTCCATAAAAAAAGCCTGACTCCACTTCCCGCGTTTACTGATTACTAGCGA
AGCTGCGGGTGCATTTTTTCAAGATAAAGGCATCCCCGATTATATTCTATACCGATGTGGATTGCGCATA
CTTTGTGAACAGAAAGTGATAGCGTTGATGATTCTTCATTGGTCAGAAAATTATGAACGGTTTCTTCTAT
TTTGTCTCTATATACTACGTATAGGAAATGTTTACATTTTCGTATTGTTTTCGATTCACTCTATGAATAG
TTCTTACTACAATTTTTTTGTCTAAAGAGTAATACTAGAGATAAACATAAAAAATGTAGAGGTCGAGTTT
AGATGCAAGTTCAAGGAGCGAAAGGTGGATGGGTAGGTTATATAGGGATATAGCACAGAGATATATAGCA
AAGAGATACTTTTGAGCAATGTTTGTGGAAGCGGTATTCGCAATATTTTAGTAGCTCGTTACAGTCCGGT
GCGTTTTTGGTTTTTTGAAAGTGCGTCATCAGAGCGCTTTTGGTTTTCAAAAGCGCTCTGAAGTTCCTAT
ACTTTCTAGCTAGAGAATAGGAACTTCCCGAGCGGCCGCGTGTTACAAGCTTGACTCCAGCGTAACTGGA
CTGCAATCAACTCACTGGCTCACCTTCACGGGTGGGCCTTTCTTCGGTAGAAAATCAAAGGATCTTCTTG
AGATCCTTTTTTTCTGCGCGTAATCTGCTGCTTGCAAACAAAAAAACCACCGCTACCAGCGGTGGTTTGT
TTGCCGGATCAAGAGCTACCAACTCTTTTTCCGAGGTAACTGGCTTCAGCAGAGCGCAGATACCAAATAC
TGTTCTTCTAGTGTAGCCGTAGTTAGGCCACCACTTCAAGAACTCTGTAGCACCGCCTACATACCTCGCT
CTGCTAATCCTGTTACCAGTGGCTGCTGCCAGTGGCGATAAGTCGTGTCTTACCGGGTTGGACTCAAGAC
GATAGTTACCGGATAAGGCGCAGCGGTCGGGCTGAACGGGGGGTTCGTGCACACAGCCCAGCTTGGAGCG
AACGACCTACACCGAACTGAGATACCTACAGCGTGAGCTATGAGAAAGCGCCACGCTTCCCGAAGGGAGA
AAGGCGGACAGGTATCCGGTAAGCGGCAGGGTCGGAACAGGAGAGCGCACGAGGGAGCTTCCAGGGGTAA
ACGCCTGGTATCTTTATAGTCCTGTCGGGTTTCGCCACCTCTGACTTGAGCATCGATTTTTGTGATGCTC
GTCAGGGGGGCGGAGCCTATGGAAAAACGCCAGCAACGCAGAAAGGCCCACCCGAAGGTGAGCCAGGTGA
TTACATTTGGGCCCTCATCAGAGGTTTTCACCGTCATCACCGAAACGCGCGAGGCAGCTGCGGTAAAGCT
CATCAGCGTGGTCGTGAAGCGATTCACAGATGTCTGCCTGTTCATCCGCGTCCAGCTCGTTGAGTTTCTC
CAGAAGCGTTAATGTCTGGCTTCTGATAAAGCGGGCCATGTTAAGGGCGGTTTTTTCCTGTTTGGTCACT
TACCAATGCTTAATCAGTGAGGCACCTATCTCAGCGATCTGTCTATTTCGTTCATCCATAGTTGCCTGAC
TCCCCGTCGTGTAGATAACTACGATGCGGGAGGGCTTACCATCTGGCCCCAGTGCTGCAATGATACCGCG
AGACCCACGCTCACCGGCTCCAGATTTATCAGCAATAAACCAGCCAGCCGGGAGGGCCGAGCGCAGAAGT
GATCCTGCAACTTTATCCGCCTCCATCCAGTCTATTAATTGTTGCCGGGAAGCTAGAGTAAGTAGTTCGC
CAGTTAATAGTTTGCGCAACGTTGTTGCCATTGCTACAGGCATCGTGGTGTCACGCTCGTCGTTTGGTAT
GGCTTCATTCAGCTCCGGTTCCCAACGATCAAGGCGAGTTACATGATCCCCCATGTTGTGCAAAAAAGCG
GTTAGCTCCTTCGGTCCTCCGATCGTTGCCAGAAGTAAGTTGGCCGCAGTGTTATCACTCATGGTTATGG
CAGCACTGCATAATTCTCTTACTGTCATGCCATCCGTGAGATGCTTTTCTGTGACTGGTGAGTACTCAAC
CAAGTCATTCTGAGAATAGTGTATGCGGCGACCGAGTTGCTCTTGCCCGGCGTCAATACGGGATAATACC
GCGCCACATAGCAGAACTTTAAAAGTGCTCATCATTGGAAAACGTTCTTCGGGGCGTAAACTCTCAAGGA
TCTTACCGCTGTTGAGATCCAGTTCGATGTAACCCACTCGTGCACCCAACTGATCTTCAGCATCTTTTAC
TTTCACCAGCGTTTCTGGGTGAGCAAAAACAGGAAGGCAAAATGCCGCAAAAAAGGGAATAAGGGCGACA
CGGAAATGTTGAATACTCATTTTAGCTTCCTTAGCTCCTGAAAATCTCGATAACTCAAAAAATACGCCCG
GTAGTGATCTTATTTCATTATGGTGAAAGTTGGAACCTCTTACGTGCCGATCAAGTCAAAAGCCTCCGGT
CGGAGGCTTTTGACTTTCTGCTATGGAGGTCAGGTATGATTTAAATGGTCAGTTAGAGCGGCCGCTTGCT
ATATTGAAGTACGGATTAGAAGCCGCCGAGCGGGCGACAGCCCTCCGACGGAAGACTCTCCTCCGTGCGT
CCTCGTCTTCACCGGTCGCGTTCCTGAAACGCAGATGTGCCTCGCGCCGCACTGCTCCGAACAATAAAGA
TTCTACAATACTAGCTTTTATGGTTATGAAGAGGAAAAATTGGCAGTAACCTGGCCCCACAAACCTTCAA
ATTAACGAATCAAATTAACAACCATAGGATGATAATGCGATTAGTTTTTTAGCCTTATTTCTGGGGTAAT
TAATCAGCGAAGCGATGATTTTTGATCTATTAACAGATATATAAATGGAAAAGCTGCATAACCACTTTAA
CTAATACTTTCAACATTTTCAGTTTGTATTACTTCTTATTCAAATGTCATAAAAGTATCAACAAAAAATT
GTTAATATACCTCTATACTTTAACGTCAAGGAGAAAAAACTATAATGTTCGTCTTTTTAGTTTTGCTTCC
ATTGGTGAGCTCCCAATGCGTTAATCTGACAACTCGCACGCAGCTACCTCCAGCATACACTAACTCTTTC
ACCAGAGGCGTCTATTACCCCGACAAAGTATTTCGTTCTTCGGTTTTACATAGTACCCAAGATTTGTTCT
TGCCATTCTTTTCAAACGTTACTTGGTTTCACGCCATACACGTTTCTGGTACCAATGGTACTAAGAGGTT
CGATAACCCAGTGTTGCCATTCAATGACGGTGTCTACTTCGCTTCCACAGAAAAGTCTAACATCATTAGA
GGTTGGATCTTTGGAACCACGCTTGATTCCAAGACTCAATCTTTGTTAATTGTCAACAACGCTACTAATG
TTGTAATTAAAGTCTGTGAGTTCCAATTCTGTAACGACCCGTTTTTGGGTGTTTATTACCATAAGAATAA
TAAAAGCTGGATGGAATCCGAATTTCGGGTTTATTCAAGTGCTAACAACTGTACCTTCGAATACGTCAGT
CAACCTTTCCTGATGGATTTGGAGGGTAAGCAAGGCAACTTCAAGAACTTGAGAGAATTTGTCTTCAAAA
ATATCGACGGTTACTTTAAGATCTACTCTAAGCACACACCAATTAACCTAGTTAGAGATTTACCTCAGGG
TTTCTCTGCTTTGGAACCACTCGTTGATTTGCCGATTGGTATCAACATTACGAGATTTCAAACTTTGCTA
GCCTTACACCGATCATATTTAACTCCTGGTGACTCCTCGTCTGGATGGACTGCGGGTGCTGCTGCCTACT
ATGTCGGTTATTTGCAGCCAAGAACCTTTCTGCTCAAGTACAATGAAAACGGGACAATTACCGATGCTGT
AGACTGTGCTTTGGATCCATTGAGCGAAACTAAGTGCACCCTAAAATCTTTCACAGTTGAAAAGGGTATA
TACCAAACTAGCAACTTTAGAGTTCAACCAACTGAATCAATAGTCAGATTCCCAAATATCACCAACTTGT
GTCCATTCGGTGAGGTTTTTAATGCCACAAGGTTTGCTTCTGTGTACGCTTGGAACCGTAAGAGAATCTC
CAATTGTGTGGCAGATTACTCTGTACTATATAACAGTGCTTCCTTCTCTACTTTCAAATGTTACGGGGTT
TCGCCAACCAAGCTTAACGACTTATGCTTCACTAATGTTTACGCAGACTCCTTTGTCATTAGAGGCGATG
AAGTAAGACAAATCGCGCCAGGTCAAACCGGTAAGATTGCTGATTACAACTACAAATTGCCAGACGACTT
CACCGGTTGCGTGATCGCTTGGAATAGCAACAACTTGGATTCGAAGGTTGGTGGGAACTATAACTATTTG
TACCGCCTATTTCGTAAGTCTAATTTGAAACCTTTCGAAAGAGACATAAGTACCGAGATTTATCAAGCTG
GTTCTACTCCTTGTAATGGGGTCGAAGGTTTTAACTGTTACTTCCCCTTACAATCTTACGGTTTTCAGCC
AACCAACGGAGTTGGTTACCAACCATATAGAGTTGTTGTCCTGTCTTTTGAACTATTGCATGCCCCAGCT
ACAGTCTGCGGTCCCAAAAAGTCCACGAACTTGGTTAAAAATAAGTGTGTCAACTTCAATTTCAATGGTC
TTACTGGTACTGGCGTATTGACCGAATCCAACAAGAAGTTCCTGCCATTCCAACAATTCGGTAGAGATAT
TGCAGATACGACCGATGCGGTCCGGGATCCTCAAACTTTGGAAATTTTGGACATCACTCCATGTTCCTTT
GGTGGTGTTAGCGTTATTACCCCTGGAACCAACACTTCTAATCAGGTCGCCGTTTTATACCAAGACGTCA
ACTGTACGGAAGTGCCAGTTGCTATCCACGCTGACCAACTAACCCCTACTTGGAGAGTCTACTCTACTGG
TTCTAATGTTTTCCAAACAAGAGCTGGTTGTTTGATAGGTGCTGAGCATGTCAACAACTCCTATGAATGT
GACATTCCAATTGGTGCCGGAATCTGTGCATCCTACCAAACACAGACTAATTCACCAAGAAGAGCTAGAA
GTGTTGCTTCACAAAGTATCATTGCATACACCATGAGCCTAGGTGCCGAAAACTCAGTCGCATACAGTAA
CAATTCTATTGCTATACCAACTAATTTCACTATTTCTGTTACTACTGAAATCTTACCTGTCTCTATGACA
AAGACCTCAGTGGATTGTACAATGTATATCTGTGGTGACTCTACTGAGTGTTCTAATTTGTTGTTACAAT
ACGGTTCCTTCTGCACACAATTGAACCGTGCTCTTACGGGTATTGCTGTCGAACAAGACAAAAACACCCA
GGAAGTATTTGCCCAAGTCAAGCAAATCTACAAGACCCCACCCATTAAGGATTTCGGCGGTTTCAACTTT
AGCCAAATCTTGCCAGATCCATCAAAGCCATCCAAGAGATCGTTTATCGAAGATTTATTATTTAATAAAG
TTACGTTAGCCGACGCTGGATTCATCAAGCAATATGGCGATTGCTTGGGTGACATTGCAGCCCGAGACTT
GATATGTGCGCAGAAGTTCAATGGTCTTACCGTGTTGCCCCCACTATTGACTGATGAAATGATCGCTCAA
TATACCTCAGCGCTCTTGGCTGGGACGATTACTTCTGGTTGGACATTTGGTGCTGGTGCTGCATTGCAAA
TCCCATTTGCTATGCAAATGGCTTACAGATTCAACGGGATAGGAGTTACTCAAAACGTTCTGTATGAAAA
CCAAAAGCTAATCGCTAATCAATTCAACTCGGCCATTGGTAAGATTCAAGACTCTTTGTCCTCGACTGCT
TCGGCGCTTGGTAAACTACAAGACGTTGTTAACCAGAATGCTCAAGCTTTGAACACCCTCGTAAAACAGT
TGTCCTCTAACTTCGGGGCCATTTCTTCCGTACTCAACGATATCTTATCTAGGTTGGATAAGGTTGAGGC
CGAAGTACAAATCGATAGATTGATCACCGGAAGATTGCAATCGCTACAAACCTACGTTACTCAACAACTT
ATCCGCGCTGCTGAAATTAGAGCTAGTGCTAATTTAGCCGCGACCAAGATGAGTGAATGTGTCCTAGGTC
AGTCTAAGCGTGTTGACTTCTGTGGTAAAGGTTATCATTTGATGTCCTTTCCCCAATCTGCCCCGCACGG
TGTCGTCTTTTTGCATGTTACTTACGTGCCGGCTCAGGAAAAGAACTTCACTACAGCTCCTGCCATCTGT
CACGATGGTAAAGCTCACTTCCCAAGAGAAGGTGTTTTCGTTTCTAATGGTACTCACTGGTTCGTCACAC
AAAGAAACTTCTACGAGCCCCAAATTATTACTACTGACAACACCTTCGTATCCGGTAATTGTGACGTTGT
CATCGGTATTGTCAACAACACCGTTTATGATCCACTCCAACCAGAATTAGATTCCTTCAAGGAAGAATTG
GATAAATACTTTAAGAATCACACCTCCCCTGACGTTGATCTAGGTGACATATCTGGCATTAACGCTTCCG
TGGTTAACATTCAAAAGGAAATAGACAGGTTAAATGAGGTTGCCAAGAACTTGAACGAGTCATTGATTGA
TCTCCAAGAACTAGGTAAGTACGAACAATACATTAAATGGCCGTGGTACATCTGGTTGGGTTTTATCGCA
GGGCTGATTGCTATTGTTATGGTGACCATCATGTTGTGCTGTATGACCTCATGTTGTTCTTGTTTAAAGG
GTTGTTGCAGCTGCGGTTCTTGTTGCAAGTTCGATGAAGACGACTCTGAACCTGTATTGAAGGGTGTTAA
ATTGCACTACACGCTCGTGCCGAGAGGTTCTTGGAGCCATCCGCAGTTTGAAAAATAAACAGGCCCCTTT
TCCTTTGTCGATATCATGTAATTAGTTATGTCACGCTTACATTCACGCCCTCCTCCCACATCCGCTCTAA
CCGAAAAGGAAGGAGTTAGACAACCTGAAGTCTAGGTCCCTATTTATTTTTTTTAATAGTTATGTTAGTA
TTAAGAACGTTATTTATATTTCAAATTTTTCTTTTTTTTCTGTACAAAGCGGCCGCCGAACCACTAGTGC
ACTGCAGTACACGGTTTCCTTGAAATTTTTTTGATTCGGTAATCTCCGAACAGAAGGAAGAACGAAGGAA
GGAGCACAGACTTAGATTGGTATATATACGCATATGTAGTGTTGAAGAAACATGAAATTGCCCAGTATTC
TTAACCCAACTGCACAGAACAAAAACGTGCAGGAAACGAAGATAAATCATGTCGAAAGCTACATATAAGG
AACGTGCTGCTACTCATCCTAGTCCTGTTGCTGCCAAGCTATTTAATATCATGCACGAAAAGCAAACAAA
CTTGTGTGCTTCATTGGATGTTCGTACCACCAAGGAATTACTGGAGTTAGTTGAAGCATTAGGTCCCAAA
ATTTGTTTACTAAAAACACATGTGGATATCTTGACTGATTTTTCCATGGAGGGCACAGTTAAGCCGCTAA
AGGCATTATCCGCCAAGTACAATTTTTTACTCTTCGAGGACAGAAAATTTGCTGACATTGGTAATACAGT
CAAATTGCAGTACTCTGCGGGTGTATACAGAATAGCAGAATGGGCAGACATTACGAATGCACACGGTGTG
GTGGGCCCAGGTATTGTTAGCGGTTTGAAGCAGGCGGCAGAAGAAGTAACAAAGGAACCTAGAGGCCTTT
TGATGTTAGCAGAATTGTCATGCAAGGGCTCCCTATCTACTGGAGAATATACTAAGGGTACTGTTGACAT
TGCGAAGAGCGACAAAGATTTTGTTATCGGCTTTATTGCTCAAAGAGACATGGGTGGAAGAGATGAAGGT
TACGATTGGTTGATTATGACACCCGGTGTGGGTTTAGATGACAAGGGAGATGCATTGGGTCAACAGTATA
GAACCGTGGATGATGTGGTTTCTACAGGATCTGACATTATTATTGTTGGAAGAGGACTATTTGCAAAGGG
AAGGGATGCTAAGGTAGAGGGTGAACGTTACAGAAAAGCAGGCTGGGAAGCATATTTGAGAAGATGCGGC
CAGCAAAACTAAAAAACTGTATTATAAGTAAATGCATGTATACTAAACTCACAAATTAGAGCTTCAATTT
AATTATATCAGTTATTACCCGAGTAACGAAGCATCTGTGCTTCATTTTGTAGAACAAAAATGCAACGCGA
GAGCGCTAATTTTTCAAA
Features (pLannotate 1.2.2; 13 found; start..end, strand, type, name):
    997..1026    +  terminator     T3Te terminator: phage T3 early transcription terminator
   1048..1635    +  rep_origin     ori: high-copy-number ColE1/pMB1/pBR322/pUC origin of replication
   1647..1674    -  terminator     T7Te terminator: phage T7 early transcription terminator
   1698..1889    -  CDS            rop: Rop protein, which maintains plasmids at low copy number; rop
   1890..2750    -  CDS            AmpR: β-lactamase; bla; confers resistance to ampicillin, carbenicillin, and related antibiotics
   2751..2853    -  promoter       cat promoter: promoter of the E. coli cat gene encoding chloramphenicol acetyltransferase
   2854..2885    -  terminator     tonB terminator: bidirectional E. coli tonB-P14 transcription terminator
   2952..3393    +  promoter       GAL1 promoter: S. cerevisiae GAL1; inducible promoter, regulated by Gal4
   3405..7223    +  CDS            S: SPIKE_SARS2 - Experimental evidence at protein level: Swiss-Prot protein existence level 1. [Spike glycoprotein]: May down-regulate host tetherin (BST2) by lysosomal degradation, thereby counteracting its antiviral activity. From Severe acute respiratory syndrome coronavirus 2 (2019-nCoV) (SARS-CoV-2).
   7294..7466    +  terminator     CYC1 terminator (fragment): S. cerevisiae CYC1; transcription terminator for CYC1
   7502..7678    +  promoter       URA3 promoter (fragment): S. cerevisiae URA3
   7679..8482    +  CDS            URA3: orotidine-5'-phosphate decarboxylase, required for uracil biosynthesis; S. cerevisiae URA3; yeast auxotrophic marker, counterselectable with 5-fluoroorotic acid (5-FOA)
   8565..919     -  rep_origin     2μ ori (across the origin): yeast 2μ plasmid origin of replication
