[The description below was written by a language model from this plasmid's Addgene catalogue record and pLannotate feature annotations shown in this document.]
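Description:
pGBW-m4046350 is an E. coli–yeast shuttle plasmid built for galactose-inducible expression of the SARS-CoV-2 spike (S, surface glycoprotein) in Saccharomyces cerevisiae. In bacteria it replicates from a ColE1/pUC-type origin and is selected with ampicillin through a β-lactamase gene that the annotation places downstream of a cat promoter. A rop coding sequence is also annotated next to AmpR, although the catalogue lists the plasmid as high copy. In yeast it is maintained episomally at multiple copies by the 2μ origin and selected by uracil prototrophy through URA3, a marker that can also be counterselected with 5-FOA. Short phage and bacterial terminators (T3Te, T7Te, tonB) flank the bacterial modules, presumably to insulate them from transcriptional read-through.

The payload is a wild-type spike open reading frame of about 3.8 kb, made by gene synthesis. It sits between the GAL1 promoter, which is regulated by Gal4 and induced by galactose, and a fragment of the CYC1 terminator. The catalogue records a backbone-encoded C-terminal tag consisting of a thrombin cleavage site followed by StrepII, which would allow affinity capture on Strep-Tactin-type resins and subsequent removal of the tag. These elements are not separately annotated in the feature table, though there is a short unannotated gap between the end of the S coding sequence and the terminator where they could lie. The sequenced record is 8,628 nt, somewhat larger than the sum of the listed backbone and insert sizes. The construct's stated purpose is yeast expression of spike protein; the record does not specify further applications.
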