Addgene plasmid #153890: pGBW-m4046350
Purpose: Yeast expression plasmid for SARS-CoV-2 S (surface glycoprotein)
Depositing lab: Ginkgo Bioworks & Benjie Chen. Depositing organization: Ginkgo Bioworks.
Backbone
  Vector backbone: AmpR; 2u URA3
  Backbone size w/o insert (bp): 4078
  Vector type: Yeast Expression
  Selectable markers: URA3
Growth in bacteria
  Bacterial resistance: Ampicillin, 100 μg/mL
  Growth temperature: 37°C
  Growth strain: DH5alpha
  Copy number: High Copy
Gene/Insert
  Gene/Insert name: SARS-CoV-2 S (surface glycoprotein) (alt names: Spike protein; S protein)
  Species: Severe acute respiratory syndrome coronavirus 2
  Insert size (bp): 3815
  Mutation: wt
  Entrez Gene: S (a.k.a. GU280_gp02, spike glycoprotein)
  Promoter: pGAL1
  Tag / fusion protein: Cleavable thrombin;StrepII (C terminal on backbone)
  Cloning method: Unknown
Resource information
  A portion of this plasmid was derived from a plasmid made by: GinkgoBioworks
Depositor comments: NCBI reference sequence: 43740568. Created by gene synthesis with Not1 site.
How to cite: pGBW-m4046350 was a gift from Ginkgo Bioworks & Benjie Chen (Addgene plasmid # 153890 ; http://n2t.net/addgene:153890 ; RRID:Addgene_153890)
